>Addgene plasmid #248840 | P2879 | addgene full sequence | sequence record 497166 | Addgene NGS Result
TCAAAGG
[49 nt withheld, positions 8-56]
T
[91 nt withheld, positions 58-148]
G
[124 nt withheld, positions 150-273]
CCCATTCGCCATTCAGGCTGCGCAACTGTTGGGAAGGGCGATCGGTGCGGGCCTCTTCGCTATTACGCCA
GCTGGCGAAAGGGGGATGTGCTGCAAGGCGATTAAGTTGGGTAACGCCAGGGTTTTCCCAGTCACGACGT
TGTAAAACGACGGCCAGTGAATTGTAATACGACTCACTATAGGGCGAATTGGAGCTCGATCCTCGAGAGC
TTGCCTTGTCCCCGCCGGGTCACCCGGCCAGCGACATGGAGGCCCAGAATACCCTCCTTGACAGTCTTGA
CGTGCGCAGCTCAGGGGCATGATGTGACTGTCGCCCGTACATTTAGCCCATACATCCCCATGTATAATCA
TTTGCATCCATACATTTTGATGGCCGCACGGCGCGAAGCAAAAATTACGGCTCCTCGCTGCGGACCTGCG
AGCAGGGAAACGCTCCCCTCACAGACGCGTTGAATTGTCCCCACGCCGCGCCCCTGTAGAGAAATATAAA
AGGTTAGGATTTGCCACTGAGGTTCTTCTTTCATATACTTCCTTTTAAAATCTTGCTAGGATACAGTTCT
CACATCACATCCGAACATAAACAACCATGGGTAAAAAGCCTGAACTCACCGCGACGTCTGTCGAGAAGTT
TCTGATCGAAAAGTTCGACAGCGTCTCCGACCTGATGCAGCTCTCGGAGGGCGAAGAATCTCGTGCTTTC
AGCTTCGATGTAGGAGGGCGTGGATATGTCCTGCGGGTAAATAGCTGCGCCGATGGTTTCTACAAAGATC
GTTATGTTTATCGGCACTTTGCATCGGCCGCGCTCCCGATTCCGGAAGTGCTTGACATTGGGGAGTTCAG
CGAGAGCCTGACCTATTGCATCTCCCGCCGTGCACAGGGTGTCACGTTGCAAGACCTGCCTGAAACCGAA
CTGCCCGCTGTTCTGCAGCCGGTCGCGGAGGCCATGGATGCGATCGCTGCGGCCGATCTTAGCCAGACGA
GCGGGTTCGGCCCATTCGGACCGCAAGGAATCGGTCAATACACTACATGGCGTGATTTCATATGCGCGAT
TGCTGATCCCCACGTGTATCACTGGCAAACTGTGATGGACGACACCGTCAGTGCGTCCGTCGCGCAGGCT
CTCGATGAGCTGATGCTTTGGGCCGAGGACTGCCCCGAAGTCCGGCACCTCGTGCACGCGGATTTCGGCT
CCAACAATGTCCTGACGGACAATGGCCGCATAACAGCGGTCATTGACTGGAGCGAGGCGATGTTCGGGGA
TTCCCAATACGAGGTCGCCAACATCTTCTTCTGGAGGCCGTGGTTGGCTTGTATGGAGCAGCAGACGCGC
TACTTCGAGCGGAGGCATCCGGAGCTTGCAGGATCGCCGCGGCTCCGGGCGTATATGCTCCGCATTGGTC
TTGACCAACTCTATCAGAGCTTGGTTGACGGCAATTTCGATGATGCAGCTTGGGCGCAGGGTCGATGCGA
CGCAATCGTCCGATCCGGAGCCGGGACTGTCGGGCGTACACAAATCGCCCGCAGAAGCGCGGCCGTCTGG
ACCGATGGCTGTGTAGAAGTACTCGCCGATAGTGGAAACCGACGCCCCAGCACTCGTCCGAGGGCAAAGG
AATAATCAGTACTGACAATAAAAAGATTCTTGTTTTCAAGAACTTGTCATTTGTATAGTTTTTTTATATT
GTAGTTGTTCTATTTTAATCAAATGTTAGCGTGATTTATATTTTTTTTCGCCTCGACATCATCTGCCCAG
ATGCGAAGTTAAGTGCGCAGAAAGTAATATCATGCGTCAATCGTATGTGAATGCTGGTCGCTATACTGCT
GTCGATTCGATACTAACGCCGCCATCCAGTGTTTAAACGAACTAGTGCGGCCGCCAGTTCGAGTTTATCA
TTATCAATACTGCCATTTCAAAGAATACGTAAATAATTAATAGTAGTGATTTTCCTAACTTTATTTAGTC
AAAAAATTAGCCTATATAACATCGTAGGTGTCTGGGTGAACAGTTTATTCCTGGCATCCACTAATTTTAA
TTCTGCTGTAACCCGTACATGCCCAAAATAGGGGGCGGGTTACACAGAATATATAACATCGTAGGTGTCT
GGGTGAACAGTTTATTCCTGGCATCCACTAAATATAATGGAGCCCGCTTTTTAAGCTGGCATCCACTAAA
AAAAAGAATCCCAGCACCAAAATATTGTTTTCTTCACCAACCATCAGTTCATAGGTCCATTCTCTTAGCG
CAACTACAGAGAACAGGGGCACAAACAGGCAAAAAACGGGCACAACCTCAATGGAGTGATGCAACCTGCC
TGGAGTAAATGATGACACAAGGCAATTGACCCACGCATGTATCTATCTCATTTTCTTACACCTTCTATTA
CCTTCTGCTCTCTCTGATTTGGAAAAAGCTGAAAAAAAAGGTTGAAACCAGTTCCCTGAAATTATTAATT
GTGAGCGGATAACAAAGTATAAATAGATTGTGAGCGGATAACAATTCTGTAAATCTATTTCTTAAACTTC
TTAAATTCTACTTTTATAGTTAGTCTTTTTTTTAGTTTTAAAACACCAATTGTGAGCGGATAACAATTAA
TTGTGAGCGGATAACAATTACACACATAAACAAAATGGATTATAAAGATGACGATGACAAGGATTATAAA
GATGACGATGACAAGGATTATAAAGATGACGATGACAAGGGAGGTGGTGGTGGTGGAGGCGGTCCGACAG
AGAATCATCGATGGGTACCCAGCTTTTGTTCCCTTTAGTGAGGGTTAATTTCGAGCTTGGCGTAATCATG
GTCATAGCTGTTTCCTGTGTGAAATTGTTATCCGCTCACAATTCCACACAACATACGAGCCGGAAGCATA
AAGTGTAAAGCCTGGGGTGCCTAATGAGTGAGCTAACTCACATTAATTGCGTTGCGCTCACTGCCCGCTT
TCCAGTCGGGAAACCTGTCGTGCCAGCTGCATTAATGAATCGGCCAACGCGCGGGGAGAGGCGGTTTGCG
TATTGGGCGCTCTTCCGCTTCCTCGCTCACTGACTCGCTGCGCTCGGTCGTTCGGCTGCGGCGAGCGGTA
TCAGCTCACTCAAAGGCGGTAATACGGTTATCCACAGAATCAGGGGATAACGCAGGAAAGAACATGTGAG
CAAAAGGCCAGCAAAAGGCCAGGAACCGTAAAAAGGCCGCGTTGCTGGCGTTTTTCCATAGGCTCCGCCC
CCCTGACGAGCATCACAAAAATCGACGCTCAAGTCAGAGGTGGCGAAACCCGACAGGACTATAAAGATAC
CAGGCGTTTCCCCCTGGAAGCTCCCTCGTGCGCTCTCCTGTTCCGACCCTGCCGCTTACCGGATACCTGT
CCGCCTTTCTCCCTTCGGGAAGCGTGGCGCTTTCTCATAGCTCACGCTGTAGGTATCTCAGTTCGGTGTA
GGTCGTTCGCTCCAAGCTGGGCTGTGTGCACGAACCCCCCGTTCAGCCCGACCGCTGCGCCTTATCCGGT
AACTATCGTCTTGAGTCCAACCCGGTAAGACACGACTTATCGCCACTGGCAGCAGCCACTGGTAACAGGA
TTAGCAGAGCGAGGTATGTAGGCGGTGCTACAGAGTTCTTGAAGTGGTGGCCTAACTACGGCTACACTAG
AAGAACAGTATTTGGTATCTGCGCTCTGCTGAAGCCAGTTACCTTCGGAAAAAGAGTTGGTAGCTCTTGA
TCCGGCAAACAAACCACCGCTGGTAGCGGTGGTTTTTTTGTTTGCAAGCAGCAGATTACGCGCAGAAAAA
AAGGATCTCAAGAAGATCCTTTGATCTTTTCTACGGGGTCTGACGCTCAGTGGAACGAAAACTCACGTTA
AGGGATTTTGGTCATGAGATTATCAAAAAGGATCTTCACCTAGATCCTTTTAAATTAAAAATGAAGTTTT
AAATCAATCTAAAGTATATATGAGTAAACTTGGTCTGACAGTTACCAATGCTTAATCAGTGAGGCACCTA
TCTCAGCGATCTGTCTATTTCGTTCATCCATAGTTGCCTGACTCCCCGTCGTGTAGATAACTACGATACG
GGAGGGCTTACCATCTGGCCCCAGTGCTGCAATGATACCGCGAGACCCACGCTCACCGGCTCCAGATTTA
TCAGCAATAAACCAGCCAGCCGGAAGGGCCGAGCGCAGAAGTGGTCCTGCAACTTTATCCGCCTCCATCC
AGTCTATTAATTGTTGCCGGGAAGCTAGAGTAAGTAGTTCGCCAGTTAATAGTTTGCGCAACGTTGTTGC
CATTGCTACAGGCATCGTGGTGTCACGCTCGTCGTTTGGTATGGCTTCATTCAGCTCCGGTTCCCAACGA
TCAAGGCGAGTTACATGATCCCCCATGTTGTGCAAAAAAGCGGTTAGCTCCTTCGGTCCTCCGATCGTTG
TCAGAAGTAAGTTGGCCGCAGTGTTATCACTCATGGTTATGGCAGCACTGCATAATTCTCTTACTGTCAT
GCCATCCGTAAGATGCTTTTCTGTGACTGGTGAGTACTCAACCAAGTCATTCTGAGAATAGTGTATGCGG
CGACCGAGTTGCTCTTGTCCGGCGTCAATACGGGATAATACCGCGCCACATAGCAGAACTTTAAAAGTGC
TCATCATTGGAAAACGTTCTTCGGGGCGAAAACTCTCAAGGATCTTACCGCTGTTGAGATCCAGTTCGAT
GTAACCCACTCGTGCACCCAACTGATCTTCAGCATCTTTTACTTTCACCAGCGTTTCTGGGTGAGCAAAA
ACAGGAAGGCAAAATGCCGCAAAAAAGGGAATAAGGGCGACACGGAAATGTTGAATACTCATACTCTTCC
TTTTTCAATATTATTGAAGCATTTATCAGGGTTATTGTCTCATGAGCGGATACATATTTGAATGTATTTA
GAAAAATAAACAAATAGGGGTTCCGCGCACATTTCCCCGAAAAGTGCCACCTAAATTGTAAGCGTTAATA
TTTTGTTAAAATTCGCGTTAAATTTTTGTTAAATCAGCTCATTTTTTAACCAATAGGCCGAAATCGGCAA
AATCCCTTATAAATCAAAAGAATAGACCGAGATAGGGT
[37 nt withheld, positions 5352-5388]
AAAGAACGTGGACTCCAACG
Features (pLannotate 1.2.2; 22 found; start..end, strand, type, name):
    278..435     -  CDS            lacZα (fragment): LacZα fragment of β-galactosidase; lacZ fragment
    438..456     +  promoter       T7 promoter: promoter for bacteriophage T7 RNA polymerase
    516..2091    +  gene           hphMX6: yeast selectable marker conferring hygromycin resistance
   1894..2091    +  terminator     TEF terminator: Ashbya gossypii TEF terminator
   2161..2246    +  promoter       GAP promoter (fragment): S. cerevisiae TDH3; promoter for glyceraldehyde-3-phosphate dehydrogenase
   2246..2297    +  promoter       GAP promoter (fragment): S. cerevisiae TDH3; promoter for glyceraldehyde-3-phosphate dehydrogenase
   2298..2719    +  promoter       GAP promoter (fragment): S. cerevisiae TDH3; promoter for glyceraldehyde-3-phosphate dehydrogenase
   2722..2738    +  protein_bind   lac operator: The lac repressor binds to the lac operator to inhibit transcription in E. coli. This inhibition can be relieved by adding lactose or isopropyl-β-D-thiogalactopyranoside (IPTG). lac repressor encoded by lacI
   2751..2767    +  protein_bind   lac operator: The lac repressor binds to the lac operator to inhibit transcription in E. coli. This inhibition can be relieved by adding lactose or isopropyl-β-D-thiogalactopyranoside (IPTG). lac repressor encoded by lacI
   2766..2842    +  promoter       GAP promoter (fragment): S. cerevisiae TDH3; promoter for glyceraldehyde-3-phosphate dehydrogenase
   2843..2859    +  protein_bind   lac operator: The lac repressor binds to the lac operator to inhibit transcription in E. coli. This inhibition can be relieved by adding lactose or isopropyl-β-D-thiogalactopyranoside (IPTG). lac repressor encoded by lacI
   2864..2880    +  protein_bind   lac operator: The lac repressor binds to the lac operator to inhibit transcription in E. coli. This inhibition can be relieved by adding lactose or isopropyl-β-D-thiogalactopyranoside (IPTG). lac repressor encoded by lacI
   2913..2941    +  CDS            5xFLAG (fragment): five tandem FLAG® epitope tags
   3035..3053    -  promoter       T3 promoter: promoter for bacteriophage T3 RNA polymerase
   3098..3114    -  protein_bind   lac operator: The lac repressor binds to the lac operator to inhibit transcription in E. coli. This inhibition can be relieved by adding lactose or isopropyl-β-D-thiogalactopyranoside (IPTG). lac repressor encoded by lacI
   3122..3152    -  promoter       lac promoter: promoter for the E. coli lac operon
   3167..3188    -  protein_bind   CAP binding site: CAP binding activates transcription in the presence of cAMP. E. coli catabolite activator protein
   3201..3293    -  CDS            lacI (fragment): lac repressor; lacI; The lac repressor binds to the lac operator to inhibit transcription in E. coli. This inhibition can be relieved by adding lactose or isopropyl-β-D-thiogalactopyranoside (IPTG).
   3476..4064    -  rep_origin     ori: high-copy-number ColE1/pMB1/pBR322/pUC origin of replication
   4235..5095    -  CDS            AmpR: β-lactamase; bla; confers resistance to ampicillin, carbenicillin, and related antibiotics
   5096..5200    -  promoter       AmpR promoter: bla
   5253..273     -  rep_origin     f1 ori (across the origin) (sequence partly withheld): f1 bacteriophage origin of replication; arrow indicates direction of (+) strand synthesis
