[The description below was written by a language model from this plasmid's Addgene catalogue record and pLannotate feature annotations shown in this document.]
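Description:
P2879 is a 5.4 kb yeast tagging-cassette plasmid listed on a pFA6 backbone, built by Gibson cloning to carry the synthetic promoter P4Lacn.2 for use with WTC848 in Saccharomyces cerevisiae. It is propagated in E. coli as a high-copy plasmid through a ColE1/pUC-type origin with ampicillin selection from the AmpR (β-lactamase) gene and its own promoter. An f1 origin is also present, along with remnants of a lacZα cloning region (lac promoter, CAP site, lac operator, lacZα and lacI fragments) and flanking T7 and T3 promoters. No yeast replication origin or centromere is annotated. This fits a template plasmid whose cassette is integrated into the genome rather than maintained episomally, although the record does not describe how integration is done.

The payload consists of two adjacent elements in the same orientation. The first is the hphMX6 marker, ending in the Ashbya gossypii TEF terminator, which confers hygromycin resistance for selecting yeast transformants. Downstream lies the P4Lacn.2 promoter, annotated as several fragments of the S. cerevisiae TDH3 (GAP) promoter interrupted by four lac operator sites arranged in two pairs. This layout suggests a strong constitutive yeast promoter engineered to be repressible by lac repressor, with relief by IPTG. The repressor is not encoded here, since only a short lacI fragment from the backbone is detected, so it would have to come from the host strain. A short match to a FLAG epitope repeat follows the promoter, which may place an N-terminal tag on the targeted gene, but the record does not confirm this. The record does not define WTC848 further or name a specific target gene.
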