Addgene plasmid #248840: P2879
Purpose: P4Lacn.2 tagging casette for WTC848 with Hygromycin resistance
Depositing lab: Joerg Stelling. Depositing organization: ETH Zurich (Swiss Federal Institute of Technology).
Backbone
  Vector backbone: pFA6
  Vector type: Yeast Expression
  Selectable markers: Hygromycin
Growth in bacteria
  Bacterial resistance: Ampicillin, 100 μg/mL
  Growth temperature: 37°C
  Growth strain: DH5alpha
  Copy number: High Copy
Gene/Insert
  Gene/Insert name: P4Lacn.2
  Species: S. cerevisiae (budding yeast)
  Cloning method: Gibson Cloning
  Sequencing primers: 5′ M13f; 3′ M13r
Terms and licenses: Academic/Nonprofit Terms; Industry Terms: Not Available to Industry
How to cite: P2879 was a gift from Joerg Stelling (Addgene plasmid # 248840 ; http://n2t.net/addgene:248840 ; RRID:Addgene_248840)
